Addgene plasmid #147692: pT7-EGFP-C1-HsPAN3-L571EG578E_U
Purpose: Mammalian Expression of HsPAN3-L571EG578E
Depositing lab: Elisa Izaurralde. Depositing organization: Max Planck Institute for Developmental Biology. Publication: Structure of the PAN3 pseudokinase reveals the basis for interactions with the PAN2 deadenylase and the GW182 proteins. Christie M, Boland A, Huntzinger E, Weichenrieder O, Izaurralde E. Mol Cell. 2013 Aug 8;51(3):360-73. doi: 10.1016/j.molcel.2013.07.011. PubMed 23932717.
Backbone
  Vector backbone: Unknown
  Vector type: Mammalian Expression
Growth in bacteria
  Bacterial resistance: Kanamycin, 50 μg/mL
  Growth temperature: 37°C
  Growth strain: DH5alpha
  Copy number: High Copy
Gene/Insert
  Gene/Insert name: HsPAN3-L571EG578E
  Species: H. sapiens (human)
  Entrez Gene: PAN3 (a.k.a. RP11-179F17.3)
  Cloning method: Unknown
Terms and licenses: Academic/Nonprofit Terms; Industry Terms: Not Available to Industry
Depositor comments: ORF extracted from NCBI:BC128180.1 Plasmids from this collection were made available to the research community and donated after the lab closed. Please note that the sequence provided by the depositing laboratory may be theoretical/predicted or based on Sanger sequencing results. There may be discrepancies between sequencing results obtained by Addgene and the depositor sequence. If an Addgene verified sequence is not available, please contact before placing your order to request that our lab fully sequence the plasmid.
How to cite: pT7-EGFP-C1-HsPAN3-L571EG578E_U was a gift from Elisa Izaurralde (Addgene plasmid # 147692 ; http://n2t.net/addgene:147692 ; RRID:Addgene_147692)
