[The description below was written by a language model from this plasmid's Addgene catalogue record and pLannotate feature annotations shown in this document.]
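Description:
pT7-EGFP-C1-HsPAN3-L571EG578E_U is a 6.8 kb mammalian expression plasmid encoding human PAN3 with two point substitutions, L571E and G578E, fused to the C-terminus of EGFP. The catalogue lists the backbone as unknown, but the name and the feature layout are consistent with an EGFP-C1-type vector into which a T7 promoter has been added. It replicates in E. coli from a high-copy ColE1/pUC origin and also carries an f1 origin. A single NeoR/KanR (Tn5 aminoglycoside phosphotransferase) gene sits behind tandem bacterial (bla-type) and SV40 early promoters and is terminated by an HSV TK poly(A) signal. This gene gives kanamycin selection in bacteria and could give G418 selection in mammalian cells.

The expression cassette uses the CMV immediate early enhancer and promoter, followed by a T7 promoter just upstream of the EGFP coding sequence, which could in principle allow T7 polymerase-driven transcription of the same fusion. EGFP is joined through a short remnant of the multiple cloning site to the PAN3 open reading frame, and the transcript ends at an SV40 poly(A) signal. The annotation tool matched the insert to mouse Pan3 by homology, but the record states that the ORF is human and derived from a human cDNA. Several short hits (HIV-1 LTR, SV40 large T antigen, ble and bGH poly(A) fragments) appear to be incidental matches to backbone sequence rather than functional elements.

PAN3 is the regulatory subunit of the PAN2-PAN3 deadenylase complex, which shortens mRNA poly(A) tails. The associated study concerned the PAN3 pseudokinase structure and its interactions with PAN2 and GW182 proteins, so this GFP-tagged mutant was presumably used to test those interactions in cultured cells. The record does not say which specific interaction or property the two substitutions are meant to affect.
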