Features (pLannotate 1.2.2; 18 found; start..end, strand, type, name):
     61..364     +  enhancer       CMV enhancer: human cytomegalovirus immediate early enhancer
    365..568     +  promoter       CMV promoter: human cytomegalovirus (CMV) immediate early promoter
    564..597     +  LTR            5' LTR (truncated) (fragment): truncated 5' long terminal repeat (LTR) from HIV-1
    613..631     +  promoter       T7 promoter: promoter for bacteriophage T7 RNA polymerase
    665..1381    +  CDS            EGFP: EGFP is a basic (constitutively fluorescent) green fluorescent protein published in 1996, derived from Aequorea victoria. It is reported to be a rapidly-maturing weak dimer with moderate acid sensitivity.
   1382..1402    +  misc_feature   MCS (fragment): multiple cloning site
   1403..3457    +  CDS            Pan3 (fragment): PAN3_MOUSE - Experimental evidence at protein level: Swiss-Prot protein existence level 1. Regulatory subunit of the poly(A)-nuclease (PAN) deadenylation complex, one of two cytoplasmic mRNA deadenylases involved in general and miRNA-mediated mRNA turnover. PAN specifically shortens poly(A) tails of RNA and the activity is stimulated by poly(A)-binding protein (PABP). PAN deadenylation is followed by rapid degradation of the shortened mRNA tails by the CCR4-NOT complex. Deadenylated mRNAs are then degraded by two alternative mechanisms, namely exosome-mediated 3'-5' exonucleolytic degradation,
   3467..3492    +  misc_feature   MCS (fragment): multiple cloning site
   3504..3588    +  CDS            large T antigen (fragment): large T antigen from SV40 (simian virus 40)
   3611..3732    +  polyA_signal   SV40 poly(A) signal: SV40 polyadenylation signal
   3766..4194    -  rep_origin     f1 ori (sequence partly withheld): f1 bacteriophage origin of replication; arrow indicates direction of (+) strand synthesis
   4221..4325    +  promoter       AmpR promoter: bla
   4327..4684    +  promoter       SV40 promoter: SV40 enhancer and early promoter
   4719..5513    +  CDS            NeoR/KanR: aminoglycoside phosphotransferase from Tn5; aph(3')-II (or nptII); confers resistance to neomycin, kanamycin, and G418 (Geneticin®)
   5534..5686    +  CDS            ble (fragment): BLE_KLEPN - Experimental evidence at protein level: Swiss-Prot protein existence level 1. Binding protein with a strong affinity to the bleomycin family of antibiotics. Binds to CL990; an antimitotic-antibiotic compound. From Klebsiella pneumoniae.
   5745..5792    +  polyA_signal   HSV TK poly(A) signal: herpes simplex virus thymidine kinase polyadenylation signal (Cole and Stacy, 1985)
   5883..5899    -  polyA_signal   bGH poly(A) signal (fragment): bovine growth hormone polyadenylation signal
   6121..6709    +  rep_origin     ori: high-copy-number ColE1/pMB1/pBR322/pUC origin of replication
>Addgene plasmid #147692 | pT7-EGFP-C1-HsPAN3-L571EG578E_U | depositor full sequence | sequence record 290139 | Full Sequence
TAGTTATTAATAGTAATCAATTACGGGGTCATTAGTTCATAGCCCATATATGGAGTTCCGCGTTACATAA
CTTACGGTAAATGGCCCGCCTGGCTGACCGCCCAACGACCCCCGCCCATTGACGTCAATAATGACGTATG
TTCCCATAGTAACGCCAATAGGGACTTTCCATTGACGTCAATGGGTGGAGTATTTACGGTAAACTGCCCA
CTTGGCAGTACATCAAGTGTATCATATGCCAAGTACGCCCCCTATTGACGTCAATGACGGTAAATGGCCC
GCCTGGCATTATGCCCAGTACATGACCTTATGGGACTTTCCTACTTGGCAGTACATCTACGTATTAGTCA
TCGCTATTACCATGGTGATGCGGTTTTGGCAGTACATCAATGGGCGTGGATAGCGGTTTGACTCACGGGG
ATTTCCAAGTCTCCACCCCATTGACGTCAATGGGAGTTTGTTTTGGCACCAAAATCAACGGGACTTTCCA
AAATGTCGTAACAACTCCGCCCCATTGACGCAAATGGGCGGTAGGCGTGTACGGTGGGAGGTCTATATAA
GCAGAGCTCTCTGGCTAACTAGAGAACCCACTGCTTACTGGCTTATCGAAATTAATACGACTCACTATAG
GGAGACCCAAGCTCTAGCGCTACCGGTCGCCACCATGGTGAGCAAGGGCGAGGAGCTGTTCACCGGGGTG
GTGCCCATCCTGGTCGAGCTGGACGGCGACGTAAACGGCCACAAGTTCAGCGTGTCCGGCGAGGGCGAGG
GCGATGCCACCTACGGCAAGCTGACCCTGAAGTTCATCTGCACCACCGGCAAGCTGCCCGTGCCCTGGCC
CACCCTCGTGACCACCCTGACCTACGGCGTGCAGTGCTTCAGCCGCTACCCCGACCACATGAAGCAGCAC
GACTTCTTCAAGTCCGCCATGCCCGAAGGCTACGTCCAGGAGCGCACCATCTTCTTCAAGGACGACGGCA
ACTACAAGACCCGCGCCGAGGTGAAGTTCGAGGGCGACACCCTGGTGAACCGCATCGAGCTGAAGGGCAT
CGACTTCAAGGAGGACGGCAACATCCTGGGGCACAAGCTGGAGTACAACTACAACAGCCACAACGTCTAT
ATCATGGCCGACAAGCAGAAGAACGGCATCAAGGTGAACTTCAAGATCCGCCACAACATCGAGGACGGCA
GCGTGCAGCTCGCCGACCACTACCAGCAGAACACCCCCATCGGCGACGGCCCCGTGCTGCTGCCCGACAA
CCACTACCTGAGCACCCAGTCCGCCCTGAGCAAAGACCCCAACGAGAAGCGCGATCACATGGTCCTGCTG
GAGTTCGTGACCGCCGCCGGGATCACTCTCGGCATGGACGAGCTGTACAAGTCCGGACTCAGATCTCGAG
CTATGGATGGAGGTGCTTTAACTGATACAAGTCTCACAGATTCCTATTTTAGCACCAGCTTTATTGGAGT
CAATGGATTTGGAAGCCCTGTAGAAACAAAATATCCCCTGATGCAGAGAATGACTAATAGTAGCAGCTCC
CCAAGCCTTCTAAATGACAGTGCCAAGCCATATTCAGCCCATGATCCTCTAACATCACCTGCTTCATCCT
TGTTTAATGACTTTGGTGCCCTCAACATCTCTCAGAGACGAAAGACACCAAATCCTACTGCAAGCGAGTT
TATTCCTAAAGGAGGATCAACCTCCAGGCTGAGTAACGTGTCCCAGTCAAATATGTCTGCCTTCTCTCAA
GTTTTCTCTCACCCATCCATGGGAAGCCCTGCTACTGCTGGATTAGCGCCAGGAATGTCGTTGTCTGCTG
GGTCTTCCCCTCTTCATTCCCCCAAGATTACTCCACATACTTCTCCTGCTCCCAGAAGAAGAAGTCACAC
TCCAAATCCAGCAAGTTACATGGTGCCTTCTAGTGCCTCTACATCTGTTAATAATCCTGTTTCTCAGACT
CCGTCTTCTGGTCAGGTGATCCAAAAGGAAACTGTTGGTGGGACGACTTACTTCTATACAGACACAACTC
CAGCACCTTTGACTGGAATGGTGTTTCCAAACTATCATATTTATCCTCCAACTGCACCTCACGTTGCTTA
TATGCAACCGAAAGCAAACGCACCTTCCTTCTTCATGGCTGATGAACTCCGACAGGAGCTGATCAACAGA
CATTTAATAACAATGGCTCAAATTGATCAAGCAGATATGCCAGCAGTTCCTACAGAGGTTGACAGCTACC
ATAGCCTATTCCCTCTAGAACCACTGCCACCTCCCAACCGGATACAGAAATCAAGTAATTTTGGATATAT
TACATCTTGCTACAAAGCTGTAAACAGCAAAGATGATCTGCCATATTGCCTTCGGAGGATACATGGTTTT
CGTCTTGTTAACACAAAGTGCATGGTGTTGGTCGACATGTGGAAGAAAATTCAACACTCAAATATCGTAA
CTTTGCGTGAAGTATTTACCACTAAAGCATTTGCTGAGCCCTCTCTTGTGTTTGCACATGATTTCCATGC
TGGAGGAGAAACTATGATGAGCAGACACTTTAATGACCCTAATGCTGATGCCTACTTCACCAAGAGAAAG
TGGGGTCAGCACGAGGGACCATTGCCCAGGCAGCATGCTGGATTATTGCCAGAATCTCTTATTTGGGCAT
ATATTGTCCAACTAAGTTCTGCATTGCGTACCATTCATACAGCAGGTTTGGCATGTCGAGTTATGGATCC
AACAAAGATTCTGATAACTGGCAAAACAAGGTTGCGAGTAAATTGTGTTGGAGTTTTTGATGTTTTAACA
TTTGATAACAGTCAAAATAATAATCCATTGGCATTAATGGCCCAGTACCAGCAAGCAGATCTGATATCAT
TAGGAAAAGTTGTGTTGGCTTTGGCTTGCAACTCTTTGGCAGGAATTCAGCGAGAGAATTTACAGAAAGC
CATGGAACTGGTGACAATCAACTATTCCTCTGACCTGAAGAATCTGATTTTGTATTTGTTGACTGACCAA
AACAGGATGCGAAGTGTAAATGACATCATGCCCATGATTGGTGCTCGATTTTATACTCAATTGGATGCTG
CTCAAATGAGAAATGATGTCATAGAGGAAGACGAAGCAAAGGAGGTTCAAAATGAAAGACTGTTTAGGCT
CCTAGCAAAATTGGGAACAATCAATGAGAGGCCGGAGTTTCAGAAGGATCCCACTTGGTCAGAGACTGGA
GACCGTTATCTGTTGAAACTCTTTAGGGATCATCTTTTTCATCAGGTGACAGAAGCAGGTGCTCCCTGGA
TTGACCTCAGTCATATAATTTCTTGTCTTAACAAGCTAGATGCTGGTGTGCCAGAAAAAATAAGCCTGAT
TTCCAGAGATGAGAAGAGTGTACTTGTGGTGACCTACAGTGACTTAAAGCGCTGCTTTGAAAATACTTTT
CAAGAACTGATTGCAGCTGCAAATGGTCAGTTGTAGGGTACCGCGGGCCCGGGATCCACCGGATCTAGAT
AACTGATCATAATCAGCCATACCACATTTGTAGAGGTTTTACTTGCTTTAAAAAACCTCCCACACCTCCC
CCTGAACCTGAAACATAAAATGAATGCAATTGTTGTTGTTAACTTGTTTATTGCAGCTTATAATGGTTAC
AAATAAAGCAATAGCATCACAAATTTCACAAATAAAGCATTTTTTTCACTGCATTCTAGTTGTGGTTTGT
CCAAACTCATCAATGTATCTTAACGCGTAAATTGTAAGCGTTAATATTTTGTTAAAATTCGCGTTAAATT
TTTGTTAAATCAGCTCATTTTTTAACCAATAGGCCGAAATCGGCAAAATCCCTTATAAATCAAAAGAATA
GACCGAGATAGGGT
[37 nt withheld, positions 3865-3901]
AAAGAACGTGGACTCCAACGTCAAAGG
[49 nt withheld, positions 3929-3977]
T
[91 nt withheld, positions 3979-4069]
G
[124 nt withheld, positions 4071-4194]
CAGGTGGCACTTTTCGGGGAAATGTGCGCGGAACCCCTATTTGTTTATTTTTCTAAATACATTCAAATAT
GTATCCGCTCATGAGACAATAACCCTGATAAATGCTTCAATAATATTGAAAAAGGAAGAGTCCTGAGGCG
GAAAGAACCAGCTGTGGAATGTGTGTCAGTTAGGGTGTGGAAAGTCCCCAGGCTCCCCAGCAGGCAGAAG
TATGCAAAGCATGCATCTCAATTAGTCAGCAACCAGGTGTGGAAAGTCCCCAGGCTCCCCAGCAGGCAGA
AGTATGCAAAGCATGCATCTCAATTAGTCAGCAACCATAGTCCCGCCCCTAACTCCGCCCATCCCGCCCC
TAACTCCGCCCAGTTCCGCCCATTCTCCGCCCCATGGCTGACTAATTTTTTTTATTTATGCAGAGGCCGA
GGCCGCCTCGGCCTCTGAGCTATTCCAGAAGTAGTGAGGAGGCTTTTTTGGAGGCCTAGGCTTTTGCAAA
GATCGATCAAGAGACAGGATGAGGATCGTTTCGCATGATTGAACAAGATGGATTGCACGCAGGTTCTCCG
GCCGCTTGGGTGGAGAGGCTATTCGGCTATGACTGGGCACAACAGACAATCGGCTGCTCTGATGCCGCCG
TGTTCCGGCTGTCAGCGCAGGGGCGCCCGGTTCTTTTTGTCAAGACCGACCTGTCCGGTGCCCTGAATGA
ACTGCAAGACGAGGCAGCGCGGCTATCGTGGCTGGCCACGACGGGCGTTCCTTGCGCAGCTGTGCTCGAC
GTTGTCACTGAAGCGGGAAGGGACTGGCTGCTATTGGGCGAAGTGCCGGGGCAGGATCTCCTGTCATCTC
ACCTTGCTCCTGCCGAGAAAGTATCCATCATGGCTGATGCAATGCGGCGGCTGCATACGCTTGATCCGGC
TACCTGCCCATTCGACCACCAAGCGAAACATCGCATCGAGCGAGCACGTACTCGGATGGAAGCCGGTCTT
GTCGATCAGGATGATCTGGACGAAGAGCATCAGGGGCTCGCGCCAGCCGAACTGTTCGCCAGGCTCAAGG
CGAGCATGCCCGACGGCGAGGATCTCGTCGTGACCCATGGCGATGCCTGCTTGCCGAATATCATGGTGGA
AAATGGCCGCTTTTCTGGATTCATCGACTGTGGCCGGCTGGGTGTGGCGGACCGCTATCAGGACATAGCG
TTGGCTACCCGTGATATTGCTGAAGAGCTTGGCGGCGAATGGGCTGACCGCTTCCTCGTGCTTTACGGTA
TCGCCGCTCCCGATTCGCAGCGCATCGCCTTCTATCGCCTTCTTGACGAGTTCTTCTGAGCGGGACTCTG
GGGTTCGAAATGACCGACCAAGCGACGCCCAACCTGCCATCACGAGATTTCGATTCCACCGCCGCCTTCT
ATGAAAGGTTGGGCTTCGGAATCGTTTTCCGGGACGCCGGCTGGATGATCCTCCAGCGCGGGGATCTCAT
GCTGGAGTTCTTCGCCCACCCTAGGGGGAGGCTAACTGAAACACGGAAGGAGACAATACCGGAAGGAACC
CGCGCTATGACGGCAATAAAAAGACAGAATAAAACGCACGGTGTTGGGTCGTTTGTTCATAAACGCGGGG
TTCGGTCCCAGGGCTGGCACTCTGTCGATACCCCACCGAGACCCCATTGGGGCCAATACGCCCGCGTTTC
TTCCTTTTCCCCACCCCACCCCCCAAGTTCGGGTGAAGGCCCAGGGCTCGCAGCCAACGTCGGGGCGGCA
GGCCCTGCCATAGCCTCAGGTTACTCATATATACTTTAGATTGATTTAAAACTTCATTTTTAATTTAAAA
GGATCTAGGTGAAGATCCTTTTTGATAATCTCATGACCAAAATCCCTTAACGTGAGTTTTCGTTCCACTG
AGCGTCAGACCCCGTAGAAAAGATCAAAGGATCTTCTTGAGATCCTTTTTTTCTGCGCGTAATCTGCTGC
TTGCAAACAAAAAAACCACCGCTACCAGCGGTGGTTTGTTTGCCGGATCAAGAGCTACCAACTCTTTTTC
CGAAGGTAACTGGCTTCAGCAGAGCGCAGATACCAAATACTGTCCTTCTAGTGTAGCCGTAGTTAGGCCA
CCACTTCAAGAACTCTGTAGCACCGCCTACATACCTCGCTCTGCTAATCCTGTTACCAGTGGCTGCTGCC
AGTGGCGATAAGTCGTGTCTTACCGGGTTGGACTCAAGACGATAGTTACCGGATAAGGCGCAGCGGTCGG
GCTGAACGGGGGGTTCGTGCACACAGCCCAGCTTGGAGCGAACGACCTACACCGAACTGAGATACCTACA
GCGTGAGCTATGAGAAAGCGCCACGCTTCCCGAAGGGAGAAAGGCGGACAGGTATCCGGTAAGCGGCAGG
GTCGGAACAGGAGAGCGCACGAGGGAGCTTCCAGGGGGAAACGCCTGGTATCTTTATAGTCCTGTCGGGT
TTCGCCACCTCTGACTTGAGCGTCGATTTTTGTGATGCTCGTCAGGGGGGCGGAGCCTATGGAAAAACGC
CAGCAACGCGGCCTTTTTACGGTTCCTGGCCTTTTGCTGGCCTTTTGCTCACATGTTCTTTCCTGCGTTA
TCCCCTGATTCTGTGGATAACCGTATTACCGCCATGCAT
